>Addgene plasmid #235813 | pME_Cp_0_2_058_Synthetic_promoter_02 | addgene full sequence | sequence record 476001 | Addgene NGS Result
GGTCTCGGGAGAATAATTTGATTTGACAAAAAATAAGTTACAAGTTAAATTAAAATCTACTTGAGACCAC
TCATCGCGACTAGTAGCGGCCGCTGCAGTCCGGCAAAAAAGGGCAAGGTGTCACCACCCTGCCCTTTTTC
TTTAAAACCGAAAAGATTACTTCGCGTTATGCAGGCTTCCTCGCTCACTGACTCGCTGCGCTCGGTCGTT
CGGCTGCGGCGAGCGGTATCAGCTCACTCAAAGGCGGTAATACGGTTATCCACAGAATCAGGGGATAACG
CAGGAAAGAACATGTGAGCAAAAGGCCAGCAAAAGGCCAGGAACCGTAAAAAGGCCGCGTTGCTGGCGTT
TTTCCATAGGCTCCGCCCCCCTGACGAGCATCACAAAAATCGACGCTCAAGTCAGAGGTGGCGAAACCCG
ACAGGACTATAAAGATACCAGGCGTTTCCCCCTGGAAGCTCCCTCGTGCGCTCTCCTGTTCCGACCCTGC
CGCTTACCGGATACCTGTCCGCCTTTCTCCCTTCGGGAAGCGTGGCGCTTTCTCATAGCTCACGCTGTAG
GTATCTCAGTTCGGTGTAGGTCGTTCGCTCCAAGCTGGGCTGTGTGCACGAACCCCCCGTTCAGCCCGAC
CGCTGCGCCTTATCCGGTAACTATCGTCTTGAGTCCAACCCGGTAAGACACGACTTATCGCCACTGGCAG
CAGCCACTGGTAACAGGATTAGCAGAGCGAGGTATGTAGGCGGTGCTACAGAGTTCTTGAAGTGGTGGCC
TAACTACGGCTACACTAGAAGAACAGTATTTGGTATCTGCGCTCTGCTGAAGCCAGTTACCTTCGGAAAA
AGAGTTGGTAGCTCTTGATCCGGCAAACAAACCACCGCTGGTAGCGGTGGTTTTTTTGTTTGCAAGCAGC
AGATTACGCGCAGAAAAAAAGGATCTCAAGAAGATCCTTTGATCTTTTCTACGGGGTCTGACGCTCAGTG
GAACGAAAACTCACGTTAAGGGATTTTGGTCATGAGATTATCAAAAAGGATCTTCACCTAGATCCTTTTA
AATTAAAAATGAAGTTTTAAATCAATCTAAAGTATATATGAGTAAACTTGGTCTGACAGCTCGAGGCTTG
GATTCTCACCAATAAAAAACGCCCGGCGGCAACCGAGCGTTCTGAACAAATCCAGATGGAGTTCTGAGGT
CATTACTGGATCTATCAACAGGAGTCCAAGCGAGCTCGATATCAAATTACGCCCCGCCCTGCCACTCGTC
GCAGTACTGTTGTAATTCATTAAGCATTCTGCCGACATGGAAGCCATCACAAACGGCATGATGAACCTGA
ATCGCCAGCGGCATCAGCACCTTGTCGCCTTGCGTATAATATTTGCCCATGGTGAAAACGGGGGCGAAGA
AGTTGTCCATATTGGCCACGTTTAAATCAAAACTGGTGAAACTCACCCAGGGATTGGCTGATACGAAAAA
CATATTCTCAATAAACCCTTTAGGGAAATAGGCCAGGTTTTCACCGTAACACGCCACATCTTGCGAATAT
ATGTGTAGAAACTGCCGGAAATCGTCGTGGTATTCACTCCAGAGTGATGAAAACGTTTCAGTTTGCTCAT
GGAAAACGGTGTAACAAGGGTGAACACTATCCCATATCACCAGCTCACCGTCTTTCATTGCCATACGAAA
TTCCGGATGAGCATTCATCAGGCGGGCAAGAATGTGAATAAAGGCCGGATAAAACTTGTGCTTATTTTTC
TTTACGGTCTTTAAAAAGGCCGTAATATCCAGCTGAACGGTCTGGTTATAGGTACATTGAGCAACTGACT
GAAATGCCTCAAAATGTTCTTTACGATGCCATTGGGATATATCAACGGTGGTATATCCAGTGATTTTTTT
CTCCATTTTAGCTTCCTTAGCTCCTGAAAATCTCGATAACTCAAAAAATACGCCCGGTAGTGATCTTATT
TCATTATGGTGAAAGTTGGAACCTCTTACGTGCCCGATCAACTCGAGTGCCACCTGACGTCTAAGAAACC
ATTATTATCATGACATTAACCTATAAAAATAGGCGTATCACGAGGCAGAATTTCAGATAAAAAAAATCCT
TAGCTTTCGCTAAGGATGATTTCTGGAATTCGCGGCCGCTTCTAGAGCGATGAGT
Features (pLannotate 1.2.2; 8 found; start..end, strand, type, name):
     79..98      +  misc_feature   BioBrick suffix: universal suffix for all parts
     99..156     +  terminator     his operon terminator: This putative transcriptin terminator from the E. coli his operon has a 2-bp deletion introduced during synthesis. Its efficiency has not been determined.
    351..939     -  rep_origin     ori: high-copy-number ColE1/pMB1/pBR322/pUC origin of replication
   1122..1216    -  terminator     lambda t0 terminator: transcription terminator from phage lambda
   1240..1896    -  CDS            cat: CAT_ECOLX - Experimental evidence at protein level: Swiss-Prot protein existence level 1. This enzyme is an effector of chloramphenicol resistance in bacteria. From Escherichia coli. This protein is used as a marker in many commonly used cloning vectors, such as pACYC184.
   1897..1994    -  promoter       cat promoter: promoter of the E. coli cat gene encoding chloramphenicol acetyltransferase
   2080..2123    -  terminator     bacterial terminator: putative bacterial transcription terminator
   2126..2147    +  misc_feature   BioBrick prefix: BioBrick prefix for parts that do not start with "ATG"
