[The description below was written by a language model from this plasmid's Addgene catalogue record and pLannotate feature annotations shown in this document.]
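Description:
pME_Cp_0_2_058_Synthetic_promoter_02 is a small (about 2.2 kb) synthetic-biology part plasmid that stores a single regulatory element for a modular chloroplast engineering toolkit for Chlamydomonas. The insert is a 54 bp fully synthetic promoter, "Synthetic promoter 02", designed on the basis of the Chlamydomonas chloroplast rrn16 (16S ribosomal RNA) promoter. It was placed into the pME_Cp_UAV_GFP backbone through BsaI sites that were destroyed during cloning, as is typical of Type IIS (Golden Gate-style) assembly. The backbone name suggests an acceptor vector whose GFP cassette is displaced by the incoming part, but the record does not say this explicitly, and no GFP feature is annotated in the final sequence.

The rest of the plasmid serves only for maintenance in E. coli. A high-copy ColE1/pUC-type origin drives replication, and selection relies on chloramphenicol acetyltransferase (cat) expressed from its native promoter and followed by the lambda t0 terminator. The cloning region lies across the plasmid's numbering origin, bracketed by BioBrick prefix and suffix sequences. It is flanked by bacterial transcription terminators (a his operon terminator and a putative bacterial terminator), which help insulate the part from read-through transcription. The automated annotation does not label the promoter itself, which is expected for a short custom sequence. There are no chloroplast homology arms, reporter genes or algal selection markers, so this plasmid is not itself a transformation vector. It is a basic part, presumably meant to be combined with other elements into higher-level constructs for testing or tuning transgene expression in the Chlamydomonas chloroplast.
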