Addgene plasmid #235813: pME_Cp_0_2_058_Synthetic_promoter_02
Purpose: Synthetic promoter 02 based on Chlamydomonas rrn16 promoter
Depositing lab: Tobias Erb. Depositing organization: Max Planck Institute for Terrestrial Microbiology. Publication: A modular high-throughput approach for advancing synthetic biology in the chloroplast of Chlamydomonas. Inckemann RM, Chotel T, Burgis M, Brinkmann CK, Andreas L, Baumann J, Sharma P, Klose M, Barrett J, Ries F, Paczia N, Glatter T, Mackinder LCM, Willmund F, Erb TJ. Nat Plants. 2025 Nov;11(11):2332-2349. doi: 10.1038/s41477-025-02126-2. Epub 2025 Nov 3. PubMed 41184475.
Backbone
  Vector backbone: pME_Cp_UAV_GFP
  Backbone size w/o insert (bp): 2101
  Vector type: Synthetic Biology
Growth in bacteria
  Bacterial resistance: Chloramphenicol, 25 μg/mL
  Growth temperature: 37°C
  Growth strain: DH5alpha
  Copy number: High Copy
Gene/Insert
  Gene/Insert name: Synthetic promoter 02
  Species: Synthetic
  Insert size (bp): 54
  Mutation: none
  Cloning method: Restriction Enzyme; 5′ cloning site BsaI (destroyed during cloning); 3′ cloning site BsaI (destroyed during cloning)
  Sequencing primers: 5′ CGTATCACGAGGCAGAATTTC; 3′ CCTGCATAACGCGAAGTAATC
Terms and licenses: Academic/Nonprofit Terms; Industry Terms: Not Available to Industry
Depositor comments: Please visit https://doi.org/10.1101/2024.05.08.593163 for bioRxiv preprint.
How to cite: pME_Cp_0_2_058_Synthetic_promoter_02 was a gift from Tobias Erb (Addgene plasmid # 235813 ; http://n2t.net/addgene:235813 ; RRID:Addgene_235813)
